Addgene plasmid #220367: pCAG-2dV-Camui (T286A)
Purpose: T286A phosphodead mutant of pCAG-2dV-Camui
Depositing lab: Ryohei Yasuda. Publication: Dendritic, delayed, stochastic CaMKII activation in behavioural time scale plasticity. Jain A, Nakahata Y, Pancani T, Watabe T, Rusina P, South K, Adachi K, Yan L, Simorowski N, Furukawa H, Yasuda R. Nature. 2024 Oct 9. doi: 10.1038/s41586-024-08021-8. PubMed 39385027.
Backbone
  Vector backbone: pCAG
  Backbone size w/o insert (bp): 4758
  Total vector size (bp): 8415
  Vector type: Mammalian Expression
Growth in bacteria
  Bacterial resistance: Ampicillin, 100 μg/mL
  Growth temperature: 37°C
  Growth strain: DH5alpha
  Copy number: High Copy
Gene/Insert
  Gene/Insert name: mVenus(Y145W)-mVenus(Y145W)-rat CaMK2 alpha(T286A)-mEGFP(A206K) (alt names: 2dV-Camui(T286A); FRET-based conformation sensor for calcium/calmodulin-dependent protein kinase type II subunit alpha mutant (T286A))
  Species: R. norvegicus (rat), Synthetic
  Insert size (bp): 3657
  Mutation: changed Threonine 286 to Alanine
  GenBank ID: NM_012920.1, NP_037052.1
  Entrez Gene: Camk2a (a.k.a. PK2CDD, PKCCD)
  Promoter: CAG
  Tag / fusion protein: mVenus(Y145W)-mVenus(Y145W) (N terminal on insert); mEGFP(A206K) (C terminal on insert)
  Cloning method: Restriction Enzyme; 5′ cloning site NheI (not destroyed); 3′ cloning site XbaI (not destroyed)
  Sequencing primers: 5′ GGTTCGGCTTCTGGCGTGTGACC; 3′ TTTTGGCAGAGGGAAAAAGA
Terms and licenses: Academic/Nonprofit Terms; Industry Terms: Not Available to Industry
Depositor comments: Please visit https://www.biorxiv.org/content/10.1101/2023.08.01.549180v1.full.pdf for bioRxiv preprint.
How to cite: pCAG-2dV-Camui (T286A) was a gift from Ryohei Yasuda (Addgene plasmid # 220367 ; http://n2t.net/addgene:220367 ; RRID:Addgene_220367)
