[The description below was written by a language model from this plasmid's Addgene catalogue record and pLannotate feature annotations shown in this document.]
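Description:
pCAG-2dV-Camui (T286A) is a mammalian expression plasmid of about 8.4 kb built on the pCAG backbone. It is propagated in E. coli through a high-copy ColE1/pUC-type origin and selected with ampicillin via the β-lactamase gene and its native promoter. Expression in mammalian cells is driven by the composite CAG promoter, annotated here as the CMV immediate-early enhancer, the chicken β-actin promoter and a chimeric β-actin/β-globin intron. Transcripts are terminated by a rabbit β-globin polyadenylation signal. The backbone also retains an SV40 origin with a nearby SV40 poly(A) signal, along with remnants of lac promoter/operator and lacI sequence that have no evident role in the design. No mammalian selection marker is annotated.

The roughly 3.7 kb insert, cloned between NheI and XbaI, encodes a single fusion protein. Two tandem copies of mVenus carrying the Y145W substitution sit at the N terminus, followed by rat CaMKIIα and then monomeric EGFP (A206K) at the C terminus. The automated annotation labels the kinase as mouse Camk2a, but this reflects a closest-homologue match; the catalogue record gives rat as the source. The record describes the construct as a FRET-based conformation sensor for CaMKIIα. Placing fluorescent proteins at both ends of the kinase lets conformational changes associated with its activation alter energy transfer between mEGFP and the paired mVenus variants.

This version carries a threonine-to-alanine change at residue 286, which the record calls a phosphodead mutant of the parent 2dV-Camui sensor. Thr286 is the well-known CaMKII autophosphorylation site, so the variant would typically serve as a comparison for testing how that phosphorylation contributes to the sensor's signal. The associated publication concerns dendritic CaMKII activation in behavioural time scale plasticity.
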