Features (pLannotate 1.2.2; 20 found; start..end, strand, type, name):
      9..388     +  enhancer       CMV enhancer: human cytomegalovirus immediate early enhancer
    390..668     +  promoter       chicken β-actin promoter: No description available
    669..1689    +  intron         chimeric intron: chimera between introns from chicken β-actin and rabbit β-globin
   1687..1743    +  CDS            HBB (fragment): HBB_LEPEU - Experimental evidence at protein level: Swiss-Prot protein existence level 1. Involved in oxygen transport from the lung to the various peripheral tissues. From Lepus europaeus (European hare).
   1766..2482    +  CDS            mVenus: mVenus is a basic (constitutively fluorescent) yellow fluorescent protein published in 2006, derived from Aequorea victoria. It is reported to be a rapidly-maturing monomer with moderate acid sensitivity.
   2507..3223    +  CDS            mVenus: mVenus is a basic (constitutively fluorescent) yellow fluorescent protein published in 2006, derived from Aequorea victoria. It is reported to be a rapidly-maturing monomer with moderate acid sensitivity.
   3245..4678    +  CDS            Camk2a: KCC2A_MOUSE - Experimental evidence at protein level: Swiss-Prot protein existence level 1. [Isoform Alpha KAP]: Has no kinase activity. From Mus musculus (Mouse).
   4703..5419    +  CDS            mEGFP: mEGFP is a basic (constitutively fluorescent) green fluorescent protein published in 2002, derived from Aequorea victoria. It has moderate acid sensitivity.
   5503..5558    +  polyA_signal   β-globin poly(A) signal: rabbit β-globin polyadenylation signal (Gil and Proudfoot, 1987)
   5943..5959    -  protein_bind   lac operator: The lac repressor binds to the lac operator to inhibit transcription in E. coli. This inhibition can be relieved by adding lactose or isopropyl-β-D-thiogalactopyranoside (IPTG). lac repressor encoded by lacI
   5967..5997    -  promoter       lac promoter: promoter for the E. coli lac operon
   6012..6033    -  protein_bind   CAP binding site: CAP binding activates transcription in the presence of cAMP. E. coli catabolite activator protein
   6046..6085    -  CDS            lacI (fragment): lac repressor; lacI; The lac repressor binds to the lac operator to inhibit transcription in E. coli. This inhibition can be relieved by adding lactose or isopropyl-β-D-thiogalactopyranoside (IPTG).
   6092..6114    +  promoter       SV40 promoter (fragment): SV40 enhancer and early promoter
   6138..6273    +  rep_origin     SV40 ori: SV40 origin of replication
   6293..6427    +  polyA_signal   SV40 poly(A) signal: SV40 polyadenylation signal
   6429..6483    -  CDS            lacI (fragment): lac repressor; lacI; The lac repressor binds to the lac operator to inhibit transcription in E. coli. This inhibition can be relieved by adding lactose or isopropyl-β-D-thiogalactopyranoside (IPTG).
   6666..7254    -  rep_origin     ori: high-copy-number ColE1/pMB1/pBR322/pUC origin of replication
   7425..8285    -  CDS            AmpR: β-lactamase; bla; confers resistance to ampicillin, carbenicillin, and related antibiotics
   8286..8390    -  promoter       AmpR promoter: bla
>Addgene plasmid #220367 | pCAG-2dV-Camui (T286A) | addgene full sequence | sequence record 434503 | Addgene NGS Result
GGTCGATCGACATTGATTATTGACTAGTTATTAATAGTAATCAATTACGGGGTCATTAGTTCATAGCCCA
TATATGGAGTTCCGCGTTACATAACTTACGGTAAATGGCCCGCCTGGCTGACCGCCCAACGACCCCCGCC
CATTGACGTCAATAATGACGTATGTTCCCATAGTAACGCCAATAGGGACTTTCCATTGACGTCAATGGGT
GGAGTATTTACGGTAAACTGCCCACTTGGCAGTACATCAAGTGTATCATATGCCAAGTACGCCCCCTATT
GACGTCAATGACGGTAAATGGCCCGCCTGGCATTATGCCCAGTACATGACCTTATGGGACTTTCCTACTT
GGCAGTACATCTACGTATTAGTCATCGCTATTACCATGGTCGAGGTGAGCCCCACGTTCTGCTTCACTCT
CCCCATCTCCCCCCCCTCCCCACCCCCAATTTTGTATTTATTTATTTTTTAATTATTTTGTGCAGCGATG
GGGGCGGGGGGGGGGGGGGGGGCGCGCGCCAGGCGGGGCGGGGCGGGGCGAGGGGCGGGGCGGGGCGAGG
CGGAGAGGTGCGGCGGCAGCCAATCAGAGCGGCGCGCTCCGAAAGTTTCCTTTTATGGCGAGGCGGCGGC
GGCGGCGGCCCTATAAAAAGCGAAGCGCGCGGCGGGCGGGAGTCGCTGCGCGCTGCCTTCGCCCCGTGCC
CCGCTCCGCCGCCGCCTCGCGCCGCCCGCCCCGGCTCTGACTGACCGCGTTACTCCCACAGGTGAGCGGG
CGGGACGGCCCTTCTCCTCCGGGCTGTAATTAGCGCTTGGTTTAATGACGGCTTGTTTCTTTTCTGTGGC
TGCGTGAAAGCCTTGAGGGGCTCCGGGAGGGCCCTTTGTGCGGGGGGAGCGGCTCGGGGGGTGCGTGCGT
GTGTGTGTGCGTGGGGAGCGCCGCGTGCGGCTCCGCGCTGCCCGGCGGCTGTGAGCGCTGCGGGCGCGGC
GCGGGGCTTTGTGCGCTCCGCAGTGTGCGCGAGGGGAGCGCGGCCGGGGGCGGTGCCCCGCGGTGCGGGG
GGGGCTGCGAGGGGAACAAAGGCTGCGTGCGGGGTGTGTGCGTGGGGGGGTGAGCAGGGGGTGTGGGCGC
GTCGGTCGGGCTGCAACCCCCCCTGCACCCCCCTCCCCGAGTTGCTGAGCACGGCCCGGCTTCGGGTGCG
GGGCTCCGTACGGGGCGTGGCGCGGGGCTCGCCGTGCCGGGCGGGGGGTGGCGGCAGGTGGGGGTGCCGG
GCGGGGCGGGGCCGCCTCGGGCCGGGGAGGGCTCGGGGGAGGGGCGCGGCGGCCCCCGGAGCGCCGGCGG
CTGTCGAGGCGCGGCGAGCCGCAGCCATTGCCTTTTATGGTAATCGTGCGAGAGGGCGCAGGGACTTCCT
TTGTCCCAAATCTGTGCGGAGCCGAAATCTGGGAGGCGCCGCCGCACCCCCTCTAGCGGGCGCGGGGCGA
AGCGGTGCGGCGCCGGCAGGAAGGAAATGGGCGGGGAGGGCCTTCGTGCGTCGCCGCGCCGCCGTCCCCT
TCTCCCTCTCCAGCCTCGGGGCTGTCCGCGGGGGGACGGCTGCCTTCGGGGGGGACGGGGCAGGGCGGGG
TTCGGCTTCTGGCGTGTGACCGGCGGCTCTAGCTAGAGCCTCTGCTAACCATGTTCATGCCTTCTTCTTT
TTCCTACAGCTCCTGGGCAACGTGCTGGTTATTGTGCTGTCTCATCATTTTGGCAAAGAATTCGCTAGCG
CTACCGGTCGCCACCATGGTGAGCAAGGGCGAGGAGCTGTTCACCGGGGTGGTGCCCATCCTGGTCGAGC
TGGACGGCGACGTAAACGGCCACAAGTTCAGCGTGTCCGGCGAGGGCGAGGGCGATGCCACCTACGGCAA
GCTGACCCTGAAGCTGATCTGCACCACCGGCAAGCTGCCCGTGCCCTGGCCCACCCTCGTGACCACCCTG
GGCTACGGCCTGCAGTGCTTCGCCCGCTACCCCGACCACATGAAGCAGCACGACTTCTTCAAGTCCGCCA
TGCCCGAAGGCTACGTCCAGGAGCGCACCATCTTCTTCAAGGACGACGGCAACTACAAGACCCGCGCCGA
GGTGAAGTTCGAGGGCGACACCCTGGTGAACCGCATCGAGCTGAAGGGCATCGACTTCAAGGAGGACGGC
AACATCCTGGGGCACAAGCTGGAGTACAACTGGAACAGCCACAACGTCTATATCACCGCCGACAAGCAGA
AGAACGGCATCAAGGCCAACTTCAAGATCCGCCACAACATCGAGGACGGCGGCGTGCAGCTCGCCGACCA
CTACCAGCAGAACACCCCCATCGGCGACGGCCCCGTGCTGCTGCCCGACAACCACTACCTGAGCTACCAG
TCCAAGCTGAGCAAAGACCCCAACGAGAAGCGCGATCACATGGTCCTGCTGGAGTTCGTGACCGCCGCCG
GGATCACTCTCGGCATGGACGAGCTGTACAAGTCCGGAGCGCTACAGGTCGCCACCATGGTGAGCAAGGG
CGAGGAGCTGTTCACCGGGGTGGTGCCCATCCTGGTCGAGCTGGACGGCGACGTAAACGGCCACAAGTTC
AGCGTGTCCGGCGAGGGCGAGGGCGATGCCACCTACGGCAAGCTGACCCTGAAGCTGATCTGCACCACCG
GCAAGCTGCCCGTGCCCTGGCCCACCCTCGTGACCACCCTGGGCTACGGCCTGCAGTGCTTCGCCCGCTA
CCCCGACCACATGAAGCAGCACGACTTCTTCAAGTCCGCCATGCCCGAAGGCTACGTCCAGGAGCGCACC
ATCTTCTTCAAGGACGACGGCAACTACAAGACCCGCGCCGAGGTGAAGTTCGAGGGCGACACCCTGGTGA
ACCGCATCGAGCTGAAGGGCATCGACTTCAAGGAGGACGGCAACATCCTGGGGCACAAGCTGGAGTACAA
CTGGAACAGCCACAACGTCTATATCACCGCCGACAAGCAGAAGAACGGCATCAAGGCCAACTTCAAGATC
CGCCACAACATCGAGGACGGCGGCGTGCAGCTCGCCGACCACTACCAGCAGAACACCCCCATCGGCGACG
GCCCCGTGCTGCTGCCCGACAACCACTACCTGAGCTACCAGTCCAAGCTGAGCAAAGACCCCAACGAGAA
GCGCGATCACATGGTCCTGCTGGAGTTCGTGACCGCCGCCGGGATCACTCTCGGCATGGACGAGCTGTAC
AAGTCTGGTCTCAGATCTCGAGCTATGGCTACCATCACCTGCACCCGATTCACGGAAGAGTACCAGCTCT
TCGAGGAACTGGGAAAGGGAGCCTTCTCCGTGGTGCGCAGGTGTGTGAAGGTGCTGGCTGGCCAGGAGTA
TGCTGCCAAGATTATCAACACCAAGAAGCTCTCAGCCAGAGATCACCAGAAGTTGGAACGCGAGGCCCGC
ATCTGCCGCTTGTTGAAGCACCCCAATATCGTCCGACTCCATGACAGCATCTCCGAGGAGGGGCACCACT
ACCTTATCTTCGATCTGGTCACTGGTGGGGAGCTGTTCGAAGACATTGTGGCCCGGGAGTATTACAGTGA
GGCTGATGCCAGCCACTGTATCCAGCAGATCCTGGAGGCTGTGCTACACTGTCACCAGATGGGGGTGGTG
CATCGCGACCTGAAGCCTGAGAATCTGTTGCTGGCTTCGAAGCTCAAGGGTGCTGCGGTGAAGCTGGCAG
ACTTTGGCCTGGCCATAGAGGTTGAGGGAGAGCAGCAGGCATGGTTTGGGTTCGCAGGGACACCTGGATA
CCTCTCCCCAGAAGTGCTGCGGAAGGACCCATACGGGAAGCCTGTGGACCTGTGGGCCTGTGGCGTCATC
CTGTATATCTTGCTGGTTGGGTATCCCCCATTCTGGGATGAGGACCAGCACCGCCTGTACCAGCAGATCA
AAGCTGGTGCCTACGATTTCCCATCACCAGAATGGGACACCGTCACCCCGGAAGCCAAGGATCTGATCAA
TAAGATGCTGACCATCAACCCGTCCAAACGCATCACGGCCGCTGAGGCTCTCAAGCACCCCTGGATCTCG
CACCGCTCCACTGTGGCCTCCTGCATGCACAGACAGGAGGCCGTGGACTGCCTGAAGAAGTTCAATGCCA
GGAGGAAACTGAAGGGAGCCATCCTCACCACTATGCTGGCCACCAGGAACTTCTCCGGAGGGAAGAGTGG
AGGAAACAAGAAGAATGATGGCGTGAAGGAATCCTCTGAGAGCACCAACACCACCATCGAGGATGAAGAC
ACCAAAGTGCGCAAACAGGAAATTATCAAAGTGACAGAGCAGCTGATCGAAGCCATAAGCAATGGAGACT
TTGAATCCTACACGAAGATGTGCGACCCTGGAATGACAGCCTTTGAACCGGAGGCCCTGGGGAACCTGGT
CGAGGGCCTGGACTTTCATCGATTCTATTTTGAAAACCTGTGGTCCCGGAACAGCAAGCCCGTGCACACC
ACCATCCTGAACCCTCACATCCACCTGATGGGTGACGAGTCAGCCTGCATCGCCTACATCCGCATCACTC
AGTACCTGGATGCGGGTGGCATCCCCCGCACGGCCCAGTCAGAGGAGACCCGTGTCTGGCACCGCAGGGA
TGGAAAATGGCAGATCGTCCACTTCCACAGATCTGGGGCGCCCTCCGTCCTGCCCCATGGACTAGCGCTA
CCGGTCGCCACCATGGTGAGCAAGGGCGAGGAGCTGTTCACCGGGGTGGTGCCCATCCTGGTCGAGCTGG
ACGGCGACGTAAACGGCCACAAGTTCAGCGTGTCCGGCGAGGGCGAGGGCGATGCCACCTACGGCAAGCT
GACCCTGAAGTTCATCTGCACCACCGGCAAGCTGCCCGTGCCCTGGCCCACCCTCGTGACCACCCTGACC
TACGGCGTGCAGTGCTTCAGCCGCTACCCCGACCACATGAAGCAGCACGACTTCTTCAAGTCCGCCATGC
CCGAAGGCTACGTCCAGGAGCGCACCATCTTCTTCAAGGACGACGGCAACTACAAGACCCGCGCCGAGGT
GAAGTTCGAGGGCGACACCCTGGTGAACCGCATCGAGCTGAAGGGCATCGACTTCAAGGAGGACGGCAAC
ATCCTGGGGCACAAGCTGGAGTACAACTACAACAGCCACAACGTCTATATCATGGCCGACAAGCAGAAGA
ACGGCATCAAGGTGAACTTCAAGATCCGCCACAACATCGAGGACGGCAGCGTGCAGCTCGCCGACCACTA
CCAGCAGAACACCCCCATCGGCGACGGCCCCGTGCTGCTGCCCGACAACCACTACCTGAGCACCCAGTCC
AAGCTGAGCAAAGACCCCAACGAGAAGCGCGATCACATGGTCCTGCTGGAGTTCGTGACCGCCGCCGGGA
TCACTCTCGGCATGGACGAGCTGTACAAGTAGTCTAGAGTCGACGGATCTTTTTCCCTCTGCCAAAAATT
ATGGGGACATCATGAAGCCCCTTGAGCATCTGACTTCTGGCTAATAAAGGAAATTTATTTTCATTGCAAT
AGTGTGTTGGAATTTTTTGTGTCTCTCACTCGGAAGGACATATGGGAGGGCAAATCATTTAAAACATCAG
AATGAGTATTTGGTTTAGAGTTTGGCAACATATGCCCATATGCTGGCTGCCATGAACAAAGGTTGGCTAT
AAAGAGGTCATCAGTATATGAAACAGCCCCCTGCTGTCCATTCCTTATTCCATAGAAAAGCCTTGACTTG
AGGTTAGATTTTTTTTATATTTTGTTTTGTGTTATTTTTTTCTTTAACATCCCTAAAATTTTCCTTACAT
GTTTTACTAGCCAGATTTTTCCTCCTCTCCTGACTACTCCCAGTCATAGCTGTCCCTCTTCTCTTATGGA
GATCCCTCGACCTGCAGCCCAAGCTTGGCGTAATCATGGTCATAGCTGTTTCCTGTGTGAAATTGTTATC
CGCTCACAATTCCACACAACATACGAGCCGGAAGCATAAAGTGTAAAGCCTGGGGTGCCTAATGAGTGAG
CTAACTCACATTAATTGCGTTGCGCTCACTGCCCGCTTTCCAGTCGGGAAACCTGTCGTGCCAGCGGATC
CGCATCTCAATTAGTCAGCAACCATAGTCCCGCCCCTAACTCCGCCCATCCCGCCCCTAACTCCGCCCAG
TTCCGCCCATTCTCCGCCCCATGGCTGACTAATTTTTTTTATTTATGCAGAGGCCGAGGCCGCCTCGGCC
TCTGAGCTATTCCAGAAGTAGTGAGGAGGCTTTTTTGGAGGCCTAGGCTTTTGCAAAAAGCTAACTTGTT
TATTGCAGCTTATAATGGTTACAAATAAAGCAATAGCATCACAAATTTCACAAATAAAGCATTTTTTTCA
CTGCATTCTAGTTGTGGTTTGTCCAAACTCATCAATGTATCTTATCATGTCTGGATCCGCTGCATTAATG
AATCGGCCAACGCGCGGGGAGAGGCGGTTTGCGTATTGGGCGCTCTTCCGCTTCCTCGCTCACTGACTCG
CTGCGCTCGGTCGTTCGGCTGCGGCGAGCGGTATCAGCTCACTCAAAGGCGGTAATACGGTTATCCACAG
AATCAGGGGATAACGCAGGAAAGAACATGTGAGCAAAAGGCCAGCAAAAGGCCAGGAACCGTAAAAAGGC
CGCGTTGCTGGCGTTTTTCCATAGGCTCCGCCCCCCTGACGAGCATCACAAAAATCGACGCTCAAGTCAG
AGGTGGCGAAACCCGACAGGACTATAAAGATACCAGGCGTTTCCCCCTGGAAGCTCCCTCGTGCGCTCTC
CTGTTCCGACCCTGCCGCTTACCGGATACCTGTCCGCCTTTCTCCCTTCGGGAAGCGTGGCGCTTTCTCA
TAGCTCACGCTGTAGGTATCTCAGTTCGGTGTAGGTCGTTCGCTCCAAGCTGGGCTGTGTGCACGAACCC
CCCGTTCAGCCCGACCGCTGCGCCTTATCCGGTAACTATCGTCTTGAGTCCAACCCGGTAAGACACGACT
TATCGCCACTGGCAGCAGCCACTGGTAACAGGATTAGCAGAGCGAGGTATGTAGGCGGTGCTACAGAGTT
CTTGAAGTGGTGGCCTAACTACGGCTACACTAGAAGAACAGTATTTGGTATCTGCGCTCTGCTGAAGCCA
GTTACCTTCGGAAAAAGAGTTGGTAGCTCTTGATCCGGCAAACAAACCACCGCTGGTAGCGGTGGTTTTT
TTGTTTGCAAGCAGCAGATTACGCGCAGAAAAAAAGGATCTCAAGAAGATCCTTTGATCTTTTCTACGGG
GTCTGACGCTCAGTGGAACGAAAACTCACGTTAAGGGATTTTGGTCATGAGATTATCAAAAAGGATCTTC
ACCTAGATCCTTTTAAATTAAAAATGAAGTTTTAAATCAATCTAAAGTATATATGAGTAAACTTGGTCTG
ACAGTTACCAATGCTTAATCAGTGAGGCACCTATCTCAGCGATCTGTCTATTTCGTTCATCCATAGTTGC
CTGACTCCCCGTCGTGTAGATAACTACGATACGGGAGGGCTTACCATCTGGCCCCAGTGCTGCAATGATA
CCGCGAGACCCACGCTCACCGGCTCCAGATTTATCAGCAATAAACCAGCCAGCCGGAAGGGCCGAGCGCA
GAAGTGGTCCTGCAACTTTATCCGCCTCCATCCAGTCTATTAATTGTTGCCGGGAAGCTAGAGTAAGTAG
TTCGCCAGTTAATAGTTTGCGCAACGTTGTTGCCATTGCTACAGGCATCGTGGTGTCACGCTCGTCGTTT
GGTATGGCTTCATTCAGCTCCGGTTCCCAACGATCAAGGCGAGTTACATGATCCCCCATGTTGTGCAAAA
AAGCGGTTAGCTCCTTCGGTCCTCCGATCGTTGTCAGAAGTAAGTTGGCCGCAGTGTTATCACTCATGGT
TATGGCAGCACTGCATAATTCTCTTACTGTCATGCCATCCGTAAGATGCTTTTCTGTGACTGGTGAGTAC
TCAACCAAGTCATTCTGAGAATAGTGTATGCGGCGACCGAGTTGCTCTTGCCCGGCGTCAATACGGGATA
ATACCGCGCCACATAGCAGAACTTTAAAAGTGCTCATCATTGGAAAACGTTCTTCGGGGCGAAAACTCTC
AAGGATCTTACCGCTGTTGAGATCCAGTTCGATGTAACCCACTCGTGCACCCAACTGATCTTCAGCATCT
TTTACTTTCACCAGCGTTTCTGGGTGAGCAAAAACAGGAAGGCAAAATGCCGCAAAAAAGGGAATAAGGG
CGACACGGAAATGTTGAATACTCATACTCTTCCTTTTTCAATATTATTGAAGCATTTATCAGGGTTATTG
TCTCATGAGCGGATACATATTTGAATGTATTTAGAAAAATAAACAAATAGGGGTTCCGCGCACATTTCCC
CGAAAAGTGCCACCTG
